>Addgene plasmid #120865 | pMT-P3 | addgene full sequence | sequence record 244978 | Addgene NGS Result
TGTTATGAGCCATATTCAACGGGAAACGTCTTGCTCTAGGCCGCGATTAAATTCCAACATGGATGCTGAT
TTATATGGGTATAAATGGGCTCGCGATAATGTCGGGCAATCAGGTGCGACAATCTATCGATTGTATGGGA
AGCCCGATGCGCCAGAGTTGTTTCTGAAACATGGCAAAGGTAGCGTTGCCAATGATGTTACAGATGAGAT
GGTCAGACTAAACTGGCTGACGGAATTTATGCCTCTTCCGACCATCAAGCATTTTATCCGTACTCCTGAT
GATGCATGGTTACTCACCACTGCGATCCCCGGGAAAACAGCATTCCAGGTATTAGAAGAATATCCTGATT
CAGGTGAAAATATTGTTGATGCGCTGACAGTGTTCCTGCGCCGGTTGCATTCGATTCCTGTTTGTAATTG
TCCTTTTAACAGCGATCGCGTATTTCGTCTCGCTCAGGCGCAATCACGAATGAATAACGGTTTGGTTGAT
GCGAGTGATTTTGATGACGAGCGTAATGGCTGGCCTGTTGAACAAGTCTGGAAAGAAATGCATAAACTTT
TGCCATTCTCACCGGATTCAGTCGTCACTCATGGTGATTTCTCACTTGATAACCTTATTTTTGACGAGGG
GAAATTAATAGGTTGTATTGATGTTGGACGAGTCGGAATCGCAGACCGATACCAGGATCTTGCCATCCTA
TGGAACTGCCTCGGTGAGTTTTCTCCTTCATTACAGAAACGGCTTTTTCAAAAATATGGTATTGATAATC
CTGATATGAATAAATTGCAGTTTCATTTGATGCTCGATGAGTTTTTCTAAGGTACCTTTTCGCATTTATC
GTGAAACGCTTTCGCATTTTGAGTGAATTATATGAGATCTGATTGATTGAACGAAAAACGCGAAAGCGTT
TCACGATAAATGCGAAAAAAAGGATCTCAAGAAGATCCTTTGATTTTCGGCTGCGGCGAGCGGTATCAGC
TCACTCAAAGGCGGTAATACGGTTATCCACAGAATCAGGGGATAACGCAGGAAAGAACATGTGAGCAAAG
GCCAGCAAAAGGCCAGGAACCGTAAAAAGGCCGCGTTGCTGGCGTTTTTCCATAGGCTCCGCCCCCCTGA
CGAGCATCACAAAAATCGACGCTCAAGTCAGAGGTGGCGAAACCCGACAGGACTATAAAGATACCAGGCG
TTTCCCCCTGGAAGCTCCCTCGTGCGCTCTCCTGTTCCGACCCTGCCGCTTACCGGATACCTGTCCGCCT
TTCTCCCTTCGGGAAGCGTGGCGCTTTCTCATAGCTCACGCTGTAGGTATCTCAGTTCGGTGTAGGTCGT
TCGCTCCAAGCTGGGCTGTGTGCACGAACCCCCCGTTCAGCCCGACCGCTGCGCCTTATCCGGTAACTAT
CGTCTTGAGTCCAACCCGGTAAGACACGACTTATCGCCACTGGCAGCAGCCACTGGTAACAGGATTAGCA
GAGCGAGGTATGTAGGCGGTGCTACAGAGTTCTTGAAGTGGTGGCCTAACTACGGCTACACTAGAAGGAC
AGTATTTGGTATCTGCGCTCTGCTGAAGCCAGTTACCTTCGGAAAAAGAGTTGGTAGCTCTTGATCCGGC
AAACAAACCACCGCTGGTAGCGGTGGTTTTTTTGTTTGCAAGCAGCAGATTACGCGCAGAAAAAAAGGAT
CTCAAGAAGATCCTTTGATCTTTTCTACGGGGTCTGACGCCATGGCTCAGTGGAACGAAAACTCACGTTA
AGGGATTTTGGTCATGAACAATAAAACTGTCTGCTTACATAAACAGTAATACAAGGGG
Features (pLannotate 1.2.2; 3 found; start..end, strand, type, name):
      5..820     +  CDS            KanR: aminoglycoside phosphotransferase; aph(3')-Ia; confers resistance to kanamycin in bacteria or G418 (Geneticin®) in eukaryotes
    924..954     -  rep_origin     CloDF13 ori (fragment): Plasmids containing the CloDF13 (CDF) origin of replication can be propagated in E. coli cells that contain additional plasmids with compatible origins.
   1097..1685    -  rep_origin     ori: high-copy-number ColE1/pMB1/pBR322/pUC origin of replication
