[The description below was written by a language model from this plasmid's Addgene catalogue record and pLannotate feature annotations shown in this document.]
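Description:
pMT-P3 is a very small, high-copy synthetic-biology plasmid for E. coli that carries permuteposon P3, an engineered mini-Mu transposon used for MuA transposase-mediated circular permutation of proteins. The catalogue lists the backbone simply as ColE1 and the synthetic insert as about 1.8 kb. This is essentially the same length as the full sequenced record (about 1.8 kb), so the permuteposon appears to make up virtually the whole plasmid rather than sitting in a separate vector. Automated annotation finds only three features. These are a kanamycin resistance gene (aph(3')-Ia aminoglycoside phosphotransferase) for selection, a high-copy ColE1/pUC-type origin of replication on the opposite strand, and a roughly 30 bp match to the CloDF13 origin. That short match is only a fragment and is most likely sequence similarity rather than a second functional replicon.

The elements that define the construct as a transposon are the modified R1R2 and R2R1 MuA recognition ends. The feature table does not pick these up, and the depositor notes that they are annotated in a supplementary sequence file. The record also does not state any promoter, ribosome binding site or other expression elements that the permuteposon may carry.

In general, a permuteposon is a transposon containing both a selectable marker and an origin. MuA inserts it at random positions into a circularised gene of interest, and each insertion opens the gene at a different site and yields a self-replicating, selectable vector. The result is a library of circularly permuted variants with new N- and C-termini. The associated publication places the plasmid within transposon-mediated protein engineering methods for synthetic biology.
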