Addgene plasmid #120865: pMT-P3
Purpose: Encodes permuteposon P3 for MuA transposase-mediated circular permutation
Depositing lab: Jonathan Silberg. Depositing organization: Rice University. Publication: Overcoming component limitations in synthetic biology through transposon-mediated protein engineering. Atkinson JT, Wu B, Segatori L, Silberg JJ. Methods Enzymol. 2019;621:191-212. doi: 10.1016/bs.mie.2019.02.014. Epub 2019 Apr 2. PubMed 31128779.
Backbone
  Vector backbone: ColE1
  Vector type: Synthetic Biology
Growth in bacteria
  Bacterial resistance: Kanamycin, 50 μg/mL
  Growth temperature: 37°C
  Growth strain: DH5alpha
  Copy number: High Copy
Gene/Insert
  Gene/Insert name: Permuteposon P3
  Species: Synthetic
  Insert size (bp): 1805
  GenBank ID: Permuteposon P3
Terms and licenses: Academic/Nonprofit Terms; Industry Terms: Not Available to Industry
Depositor comments: For detailed annotations of the modified R1R2 and R2R1 sites see the Genbank file under Resource Information/Supplemental Documents.
How to cite: pMT-P3 was a gift from Jonathan Silberg (Addgene plasmid # 120865 ; http://n2t.net/addgene:120865 ; RRID:Addgene_120865)
